>Addgene plasmid #161788 | pABE8e-protein | addgene full sequence | sequence record 318471 | Addgene NGS Result
AGCTCCTGAAAATCTCGATAACTCAAAAAATACGCCCGGTAGTGATCTTATTTCATTATGGTGAAAGTTG
GAACCTCTTACGTGCCGATCAAGAAGACGGTCAAAAGCCTCCGGTCGGAGGCTTTTGACTTTCTGCTATG
GAGGTCAGGTATGATTTAAATGGTCAGTATTGAGCGATATCTAGAGAATTCGTCCACCACAATTCAGCAA
ATTGTGAACATCATCACGTTCATCTTTCCCTGGTTGCCAATGGCCCATTTTCCTGTCAGTAACGAGAAGG
TCGCGAATTCAGGCGCTTTTTAGACTGGTCGTAATGAAATTCTTTTTAAGAAGGAGATATACATATGCAC
CATCACCATCATCATCATCACAAACGTACCGCAGATGGTAGCGAATTTGAAAGCCCGAAAAAAAAGCGTA
AAGTTAGCGAAGTTGAATTTAGCCACGAATACTGGATGCGTCATGCGTTGACGCTGGCGAAGCGTGCGCG
TGACGAACGCGAGGTGCCGGTGGGTGCTGTTCTGGTGCTGAACAATCGTGTAATCGGTGAAGGTTGGAAT
CGCGCGATCGGTCTGCATGATCCAACCGCGCACGCAGAAATCATGGCGCTGCGTCAGGGTGGCCTGGTGA
TGCAAAATTACCGTCTGATCGATGCGACGCTGTATGTGACCTTCGAACCGTGTGTCATGTGTGCCGGTGC
CATGATCCACAGCCGCATTGGCCGTGTGGTCTTTGGCGTTCGTAACAGCAAACGTGGCGCAGCAGGCTCT
CTGATGAACGTCCTGAATTACCCGGGTATGAACCATCGTGTTGAGATTACGGAGGGCATCTTAGCGGATG
AATGTGCTGCGCTGCTGTGCGATTTCTATCGCATGCCGCGTCAAGTCTTTAACGCACAGAAGAAGGCACA
ATCTAGCATTAACTCTGGCGGTTCGTCTGGTGGTAGCAGCGGCAGCGAAACGCCGGGTACCAGCGAGAGC
GCAACCCCGGAAAGCTCCGGTGGCAGCTCTGGCGGCTCTGACAAAAAGTATTCGATTGGCCTGGCGATCG
GCACGAACAGCGTCGGTTGGGCTGTTATTACCGACGAGTATAAAGTGCCGAGCAAGAAGTTTAAAGTCTT
GGGTAACACCGATCGCCATAGCATCAAAAAGAATCTGATTGGTGCCCTGCTGTTTGATAGCGGCGAAACG
GCAGAAGCGACCCGTCTGAAACGTACCGCACGTCGTCGCTACACTCGTCGTAAAAACCGCATTTGCTATT
TGCAAGAGATCTTCAGCAATGAAATGGCCAAAGTTGACGACAGCTTCTTTCACCGTCTGGAGGAGAGCTT
TCTGGTTGAAGAGGATAAGAAACACGAGCGTCACCCGATCTTTGGTAATATCGTTGACGAGGTCGCGTAT
CACGAGAAGTACCCGACGATCTACCACTTGCGTAAGAAACTGGTGGACAGCACCGATAAAGCCGATCTGC
GTCTGATTTACTTGGCGTTGGCGCACATGATCAAGTTCCGCGGTCATTTCCTGATCGAGGGTGACCTGAA
CCCAGATAATTCCGACGTCGACAAGCTGTTCATCCAGCTGGTTCAGACCTACAACCAATTGTTTGAAGAA
AACCCGATTAATGCATCTGGTGTCGACGCGAAGGCGATTCTGAGCGCGCGTCTGAGCAAGTCTCGTCGTC
TGGAGAATCTGATCGCGCAATTGCCGGGTGAGAAGAAAAATGGTTTGTTTGGCAACTTGATCGCGCTGAG
CCTGGGTCTGACCCCGAACTTTAAGAGCAATTTCGACCTGGCAGAAGATGCGAAACTGCAGCTGAGCAAA
GACACCTATGATGACGACCTGGATAATCTCCTGGCACAAATTGGTGACCAGTATGCGGACCTGTTCCTGG
CTGCGAAAAATCTGTCGGACGCCATTCTGCTGTCGGACATTCTGCGCGTTAACACTGAGATCACGAAAGC
ACCGCTGTCTGCGAGCATGATTAAACGTTATGACGAGCACCATCAAGACCTGACCCTGCTGAAGGCCCTG
GTCCGTCAGCAACTGCCGGAGAAGTATAAAGAAATTTTTTTCGATCAGAGCAAGAACGGTTACGCAGGCT
ATATCGATGGCGGTGCGAGCCAAGAAGAGTTTTACAAATTCATTAAACCGATTTTGGAGAAGATGGACGG
TACCGAGGAGTTGCTGGTGAAACTGAATCGCGAAGATCTGCTGCGCAAACAACGTACGTTCGATAACGGT
AGCATCCCACACCAGATTCACCTGGGTGAGCTGCACGCGATTCTGCGTCGTCAGGAAGATTTCTACCCAT
TCCTGAAAGATAATCGTGAAAAGATTGAGAAAATCTTGACGTTCCGCATTCCGTACTACGTCGGTCCGCT
GGCACGTGGCAACAGCCGTTTCGCTTGGATGACGCGCAAGAGCGAGGAAACTATCACGCCGTGGAACTTT
GAGGAAGTCGTCGACAAAGGTGCGAGCGCGCAAAGCTTTATTGAGCGCATGACCAACTTTGACAAGAATC
TGCCGAACGAGAAAGTCTTGCCAAAGCACAGCCTGCTGTACGAGTATTTCACGGTGTACAATGAACTGAC
CAAAGTTAAGTATGTCACCGAGGGTATGCGTAAACCAGCGTTCCTGTCCGGTGAACAGAAGAAAGCAATT
GTGGATCTGTTGTTTAAGACGAACCGTAAAGTCACGGTGAAGCAGTTGAAAGAGGATTACTTCAAAAAGA
TCGAATGCTTTGACAGCGTGGAAATTAGCGGTGTTGAGGACCGTTTCAACGCCAGCTTGGGCACCTACCA
TGATCTGCTGAAAATCATTAAGGACAAGGACTTCCTGGATAACGAAGAAAACGAGGATATTCTGGAGGAT
ATTGTCCTGACGCTGACCCTCTTCGAAGATCGCGAAATGATTGAAGAGAGACTGAAAACTTACGCCCACT
TGTTTGACGATAAAGTCATGAAACAACTGAAGCGCCGTCGTTACACCGGTTGGGGTCGTCTGAGCCGTAA
GCTGATCAACGGTATCCGTGATAAGCAATCTGGCAAAACGATCCTGGACTTTCTGAAAAGCGATGGTTTC
GCGAACCGCAACTTCATGCAGCTTATTCACGACGATTCTCTGACCTTTAAGGAGGACATCCAAAAAGCCC
AGGTTAGCGGTCAGGGCGATTCCCTGCATGAGCATATTGCTAACTTAGCGGGTAGCCCGGCAATCAAAAA
GGGCATTCTGCAAACCGTTAAGGTTGTGGACGAGTTGGTTAAGGTCATGGGCCGTCATAAGCCGGAGAAT
ATCGTTATTGAGATGGCGCGCGAGAATCAGACCACGCAGAAAGGCCAAAAGAATAGCCGTGAACGTATGA
AACGTATTGAAGAGGGTATCAAAGAGCTGGGCAGCCAAATCTTGAAGGAACATCCGGTGGAGAACACGCA
GCTGCAGAATGAAAAGCTGTACCTGTACTATCTGCAAAACGGTCGTGATATGTACGTTGACCAAGAGCTG
GACATCAACCGCCTGAGCGATTATGATGTTGATCACATTGTGCCGCAATCTTTTCTGAAGGACGACAGCA
TCGACAACAAAGTTTTGACCCGTAGCGACAAGAATCGCGGTAAAAGCGATAATGTTCCGAGCGAAGAGGT
CGTTAAGAAGATGAAAAACTATTGGCGTCAGTTGCTGAATGCAAAACTGATTACCCAACGCAAATTCGAC
AATTTGACTAAAGCGGAGCGTGGTGGTCTGAGCGAGCTGGACAAGGCGGGTTTCATTAAGCGTCAACTGG
TTGAAACTCGTCAGATCACGAAGCACGTGGCGCAGATTCTGGACAGCCGCATGAATACTAAGTACGATGA
AAATGATAAACTCATTCGTGAGGTCAAGGTCATTACCCTGAAGTCTAAGCTCGTCAGCGATTTTCGTAAA
GACTTCCAGTTCTATAAGGTGCGCGAAATCAACAATTACCACCACGCCCATGATGCATATCTGAACGCCG
TGGTGGGTACGGCTCTGATCAAGAAATATCCGAAACTGGAGTCCGAGTTTGTCTATGGTGACTACAAAGT
GTATGACGTCCGCAAAATGATCGCCAAATCGGAACAAGAGATTGGCAAGGCAACCGCGAAGTACTTTTTC
TATTCCAACATTATGAACTTTTTCAAGACCGAGATCACCCTGGCAAACGGTGAGATCCGTAAACGTCCGC
TGATCGAAACTAACGGTGAAACCGGTGAAATCGTGTGGGACAAAGGTCGTGACTTTGCAACCGTGCGTAA
AGTGCTGTCGATGCCACAGGTCAACATCGTTAAGAAAACCGAAGTTCAAACTGGTGGCTTTAGCAAGGAG
AGCATTCTGCCTAAGCGCAACAGCGACAAGCTGATTGCACGTAAGAAGGACTGGGACCCGAAGAAGTACG
GCGGCTTTGATTCCCCGACGGTTGCGTATAGCGTTCTCGTTGTGGCGAAAGTCGAGAAAGGCAAGAGCAA
AAAGCTGAAAAGCGTTAAAGAATTGCTGGGTATCACGATTATGGAGCGTAGCAGCTTCGAAAAGAATCCT
ATTGATTTCTTGGAAGCAAAAGGTTACAAGGAGGTGAAGAAAGACTTGATCATCAAACTGCCGAAGTATT
CCCTGTTCGAGCTGGAAAACGGCCGCAAACGTATGCTGGCCAGCGCTGGTGAACTGCAAAAGGGCAACGA
ACTGGCTCTGCCGAGCAAATATGTGAATTTCCTGTACCTGGCCAGCCACTACGAGAAACTGAAGGGCTCC
CCGGAAGATAACGAGCAGAAGCAGCTGTTCGTTGAGCAGCACAAGCATTACCTGGACGAGATTATCGAGC
AGATCAGCGAGTTTAGCAAACGCGTGATTCTGGCGGATGCGAATTTGGATAAAGTTCTGTCGGCCTATAA
TAAACACCGCGACAAACCGATTCGCGAGCAGGCGGAGAACATTATCCACTTGTTCACCCTGACCAATCTG
GGTGCTCCGGCTGCTTTCAAATACTTTGATACCACGATTGATCGCAAAAGATATACGTCCACCAAAGAGG
TACTGGACGCGACCCTGATCCACCAGAGCATCACCGGCTTGTACGAAACGCGCATCGATCTGTCTCAACT
GGGCGGTGACAGCGGTGGTTCGAAACGCACAGCCGATGGATCAGAATTTGAATCTCCGAAAAAGAAACGC
AAGGTGTAAGGTTAGAGCGGCCGCCACCGCTGAGCAATAACTAGCATAACCCCTTGGGGCCTCTAAACGG
GTCTTGAGGGGTTTTTTGCTGAAAGGAGGAACTATATCCGGGTAACGAATTCAAGCTTGATATCATTCAG
GACGAGCCTCAGACTCCAGCGTAACTGGACTGCAATCAACTCACTGGCTCACCTTCACGGGTGGGCCTTT
CTTCGGTAGAAGTCTTCTTAATAAGATGATCTTCTTGAGATCGTTTTGGTCTGCGCGTAATCTCTTGCTC
TGAAAACGAAAAAACCGCCTTGCAGGGCGGTTTTTCGAAGGTTCTCTGAGCTACCAACTCTTTGAACCGA
GGTAACTGGCTTGGAGGAGCGCAGTCACCAAAACTTGTCCTTTCAGTTTAGCCTTAACCGGCGCATGACT
TCAAGACTAACTCCTCTAAATCAATTACCAGTGGCTGCTGCCAGTGGTGCTTTTGCATGTCTTTCCGGGT
TGGACTCAAGACGATAGTTACCGGATAAGGCGCAGCGGTCGGACTGAACGGGGGGTTCGTGCATACAGTC
CAGCTTGGAGCGAACTGCCTACCCGGAACTGAGTGTCAGGCGTGGAATGAGACAAACGCGGCCATAACAG
CGGAATGACACCGGTAAACCGAAAGGCAGGAACAGGAGAGCGCACGAGGGAGCCGCCAGGGGGAAACGCC
TGGTATCTTTATAGTCCTGTCGGGTTTCGCCACCACTGATTTGAGCGTCAGATTTCGTGATGCTTGTCAG
GGGGGCGGAGCCTATGGAAAAACGGCTTTGCCGCGGCCCTCTCACTTCCCTGTTAAGTATCTTCCTGGCA
TCTTCCAGGAAATCTCCGCCCCGTTCGTAAGCCATTTCCGCTCGCCGCAGTCGAACGACCGAGCGTAGCG
AGTCAGTGAGCGAGGAAGCGGAATATATCCTGTATCACATATTCTGCTGACGCACCGGTGCAGCCTTTTT
TCTCCTGCCACATGAAGCACTTCACTGACACCCTCATCAGTGCCAACATAGTAAGCCAGTATACACTCCG
CTAGCGCAGAAAGGCCCACCCGAAGGTGAGCCAGGTGATTACATTTGGGCCCTCATTAGAAAAACTCATC
GAGCATCAAATGAAATTGCAATTTATTCATATCAGGATTATCAATACCATATTTTTGAAAAAGCCGTTTC
TGTAATGAAGGAGAAAACTCACCGAGGCAGTTCCATAGGATGGCAAGATCCTGGTATCGGTCTGCGATTC
CGACTCGTCCAACATCAATACAACCTATTAATTTCCCCTCGTCAAAAATAAGGTTATCAAGTGAGAAATC
ACCATGAGTGACGACTGAATCCGGTGAGAATGGCAAAAGTTTATGCATTTCTTTCCAGACTTGTTCAACA
GGCCAGCCATTACGCTCGTCATCAAAATCACTCGCATCAACCAAACCGTTATTCATTCGTGATTGCGCCT
GAGCGAGGCGAAATACGCGATCGCTGTTAAAAGGACAATTACAAACAGGAATCGAGTGCAACCGGCGCAG
GAACACTGCCAGCGCATCAACAATATTTTCACCTGAATCAGGATATTCTTCTAATACCTGGAACGCTGTT
TTTCCGGGGATCGCAGTGGTGAGTAACCATGCATCATCAGGAGTACGGATAAAATGCTTGATGGTCGGAA
GTGGCATAAATTCCGTCAGCCAGTTTAGTCTGACCATCTCATCTGTAACATCATTGGCAACGCTACCTTT
GCCATGTTTCAGAAACAACTCTGGCGCATCGGGCTTCCCATACAAGCGATAGATTGTCGCACCTGATTGC
CCGACATTATCGCGAGCCCATTTATACCCATATAAATCAGCATCCATGTTGGAATTTAATCGCGGCCTCG
ACGTTTCCCGTTGAATATTGCTCAT
Features (pLannotate 1.2.2; 13 found; start..end, strand, type, name):
      1..91      -  promoter       cat promoter: promoter of the E. coli cat gene encoding chloramphenicol acetyltransferase
    100..130     -  terminator     tonB terminator: bidirectional E. coli tonB-P14 transcription terminator
    195..313     +  promoter       rhaB promoter: promoter of the E. coli rhaBAD operon, conferring tight induction with L-rhamnose and repression with D-glucose in the presence of RhaR and RhaS (Giacalone et al., 2006)
    426..917     +  CDS            tadA: TADA_ECOLI - Also known as yfhC. Experimental evidence at protein level: Swiss-Prot protein existence level 1. Catalyzes the deamination of adenosine to inosine at the wobble position 34 of tRNA(Arg2). Essential for cell viability. From Escherichia coli (strain K12).
   1020..5120    +  CDS            cas9: CAS9_STRP1 - Also known as csn1 From Streptococcus pyogenes serotype M1.
   5193..5210    -  misc_feature   MCS (fragment): pBluescript multiple cloning site
   5221..5268    +  terminator     T7 terminator: transcription terminator for bacteriophage T7 RNA polymerase
   5366..5395    +  terminator     T3Te terminator: phage T3 early transcription terminator
   5425..5970    +  rep_origin     p15A ori: Plasmids containing the medium-copy-number p15A origin of replication can be propagated in E. coli cells that contain a second plasmid with the ColE1 origin.
   6058..6113    +  rep_origin     RSF ori (fragment): Plasmids containing the RSF 1030 origin of replication can be propagated in E. coli cells that contain additional plasmids with compatible origins.
   6212..6233    -  misc_feature   bom (fragment): basis of mobility region from pBR322
   6235..6262    -  terminator     T7Te terminator: phage T7 early transcription terminator
   6286..7095    -  CDS            KanR: aminoglycoside phosphotransferase; aph(3')-Ia; confers resistance to kanamycin in bacteria or G418 (Geneticin®) in eukaryotes
