[The description below was written by a language model from this plasmid's Addgene catalogue record and pLannotate feature annotations shown in this document.]
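Description:
pABE8e-protein is a bacterial expression plasmid built on the Atum pD881-SR backbone for producing the ABE8e adenine base editor as a recombinant protein in E. coli. The 7.1 kb construct is selected with kanamycin through an aminoglycoside phosphotransferase (KanR) gene that appears to be driven by a cat promoter. It replicates from a p15A origin, consistent with its catalogue listing as low copy; short matches to RSF ori and the pBR322 bom region are only annotated fragments. Several terminators (tonB, T7, T3Te, T7Te) insulate the expression cassette, the origin and the marker from transcriptional read-through.

The payload is a synthetic open reading frame of about 4.8 kb placed under the rhaBAD promoter, which gives tight induction with L-rhamnose and repression by glucose. The feature table resolves the fusion into a TadA-derived adenosine deaminase domain followed by Streptococcus pyogenes Cas9. The annotation matches these to the wild-type proteins, whereas ABE8e is generally understood to carry an evolved TadA variant joined to a Cas9 nickase; the specific mutations are not given in the record. According to the catalogue fields, the protein bears an N-terminal 8xHis tag for affinity purification and bipartite nuclear localisation signals (BPNLS) at both ends, although these short elements are not separately annotated in the feature table.

The nuclear localisation signals serve no purpose in the bacterial host. They suit the purified protein to use in eukaryotic cells, for example when combined with guide RNA for A•T-to-G•C base editing in mammalian cells, the subject of the associated publication.
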