Addgene plasmid #161788: pABE8e-protein
Purpose: Rhamnose-inducible expression of 8xHIS-ABE8e in E. coli
Depositing lab: David Liu. Depositing organization: Broad Institute. Publication: Precision genome editing using cytosine and adenine base editors in mammalian cells. Huang TP, Newby GA, Liu DR. Nat Protoc. 2021 Feb;16(2):1089-1128. doi: 10.1038/s41596-020-00450-9. Epub 2021 Jan 18. PubMed 33462442.
Backbone
  Vector backbone: pD881-SR
  Backbone manufacturer: Atum
  Backbone size w/o insert (bp): 2250
  Total vector size (bp): 7095
  Vector type: Bacterial Expression
Growth in bacteria
  Bacterial resistance: Kanamycin, 50 μg/mL
  Growth temperature: 37°C
  Growth strain: DH5alpha
  Growth instructions: For expression of protein, grow in BL21 star bacteria. After reaching log phase at 37 degrees C, cold shock followed by induction with 0.8% rhamnose and growth at 18 degrees C overnight is recommended.
  Copy number: Low Copy
Gene/Insert
  Gene/Insert name: ABE8e base editor (alt name: ABE8e)
  Species: Synthetic
  Insert size (bp): 4845
  Promoter: pRhaBAD
  Tag / fusion protein: 8xHIS (N terminal on insert); BPNLS (N terminal on insert); BPNLS (C terminal on insert)
  Cloning method: Ligation Independent Cloning
  Sequencing primers: 5′ CGAATTCAGGCGCTTTTTAG; 3′ AACGATCTCAAGAAGATCATC
Terms and licenses: Academic/Nonprofit Terms; Industry Terms: Not Available to Industry
How to cite: pABE8e-protein was a gift from David Liu (Addgene plasmid # 161788 ; http://n2t.net/addgene:161788 ; RRID:Addgene_161788)
